Addgene plasmid #27235: pFCK(1.3)GFP-SynaptophysW
Depositing lab: Pavel Osten. Depositing organization: Max Planck Institute for Medical Research. Publication: Lentivirus-based genetic manipulations of cortical neurons and their optical and electrophysiological monitoring in vivo. Dittgen T, Nimmerjahn A, Komai S, Licznerski P, Waters J, Margrie TW, Helmchen F, Denk W, Brecht M, Osten P. Proc Natl Acad Sci U S A. 2004 Dec 28. 101(52):18206-11. 10.1073/pnas.0407976101 PubMed 15608064.
Backbone
  Vector backbone: pFUGW
  Backbone size w/o insert (bp): 9941
  Vector type: Lentiviral
Growth in bacteria
  Bacterial resistance: Ampicillin, 100 μg/mL
  Growth temperature: 37°C
  Growth strain: Stbl3
  Copy number: Unknown
Gene/Insert
  Gene/Insert name: EGFP
  Tag / fusion protein: Synaptophys-GFP
  Cloning method: Restriction Enzyme
  Sequencing primers: 5′ n/a
Terms and licenses: Academic/Nonprofit Terms; Industry Terms: Not Available to Industry
Depositor comments: Expresses Synaptophysin-GFP under the mouse α-CaMKII promoter (1.3kb fragment) Note that differences between Addgene's sequencing result and the sequence from the depositing scientist are due to use of theoretical maps. Please utilize Addgene's sequence when available.
How to cite: pFCK(1.3)GFP-SynaptophysW was a gift from Pavel Osten (Addgene plasmid # 27235 ; http://n2t.net/addgene:27235 ; RRID:Addgene_27235)
