[The description below was written by a language model from this plasmid's Addgene catalogue record and pLannotate feature annotations shown in this document.]
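Description:
pFCK(1.3)GFP-SynaptophysW is an HIV-1-based lentiviral transfer vector built on the pFUGW backbone, in which the internal promoter is a 1.3 kb fragment of the mouse α-CaMKII promoter. It is propagated in E. coli through a high-copy ColE1/pUC-type origin with ampicillin selection (AmpR under its own bla promoter). The backbone also carries an f1 origin and an SV40/EM7-driven BleoR cassette with an SV40 poly(A) signal, which could confer Zeocin resistance. That cassette lies outside the LTRs, so it would not be part of the packaged viral genome.

The viral portion begins with a CMV enhancer/promoter fused to a truncated 5' LTR, which drives genomic RNA transcription in packaging cells. It is followed by the Ψ packaging signal with a partial gag sequence, the RRE for Rev-dependent nuclear export, and the cPPT/CTS element that aids nuclear import of the reverse-transcribed genome. Downstream, the CaMKII promoter drives a rat synaptophysin (Syp) coding sequence placed directly upstream of EGFP. This order matches the depositor's description of a Synaptophysin-GFP fusion, although the catalogue lists only EGFP as the insert. A WPRE follows to enhance transcript stability and expression, and then come the truncated 3' LTR and a bGH poly(A) signal.

The CaMKII promoter is generally used to restrict expression to excitatory forebrain neurons. Because synaptophysin is a synaptic vesicle protein, the fusion serves as a fluorescent marker of presynaptic terminals, consistent with the associated work on lentiviral manipulation and optical monitoring of cortical neurons in vivo. The feature table derives from the depositor's theoretical sequence, which the record notes may differ from the repository's own sequencing.
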