Features (pLannotate 1.2.2; 31 found; start..end, strand, type, name):
     31..83      -  misc_feature   bom (fragment): basis of mobility region from pBR322
    238..617     +  enhancer       CMV enhancer: human cytomegalovirus immediate early enhancer
    618..817     +  promoter       CMV promoter: human cytomegalovirus (CMV) immediate early promoter
    835..1015    +  LTR            5' LTR (truncated): truncated 5' long terminal repeat (LTR) from HIV-1
   1062..1187    +  misc_feature   HIV-1 Ψ: packaging signal of human immunodeficiency virus type 1
   1171..1534    +  CDS            HIV-1 gag (fragment): gag protein from human immunodeficiency virus 1; gag
   1680..1913    +  misc_feature   RRE: The Rev response element (RRE) of HIV-1 allows for Rev-dependent mRNA export from the nucleus to the cytoplasm.
   2290..2390    +  CDS            Rev (fragment): human immunodeficiency virus 1 (HIV-1) Rev protein; rev; enhances nuclear export of unspliced and incompletely spliced viral mRNAs
   2440..2557    +  misc_feature   cPPT/CTS: central polypurine tract and central termination sequence of HIV-1
   2602..3890    +  promoter       CaMKII promoter: promoter for the mouse calcium/calmodulin-dependent kinase II α subunit
   3918..4838    +  CDS            Syp: SYPH_RAT - Experimental evidence at protein level: Swiss-Prot protein existence level 1. Possibly involved in structural functions as organizing other membrane components or in targeting the vesicles to the plasma membrane. Involved in the regulation of short-term and long-term synaptic plasticity (By similarity). From Rattus norvegicus (Rat).
   4857..5576    +  CDS            EGFP: the original enhanced GFP (Yang et al., 1996) mammalian codon-optimized
   5584..5603    +  misc_feature   MCS (fragment): pBluescript multiple cloning site
   5603..6191    +  misc_feature   WPRE: woodchuck hepatitis virus posttranscriptional regulatory element
   6128..6709    +  CDS            nef (fragment): NEF_HV1H2 - Experimental evidence at protein level: Swiss-Prot protein existence level 1. Extracellular Nef protein targets CD4(+) T-lymphocytes for apoptosis by interacting with CXCR4 surface receptors. From Human immunodeficiency virus type 1 group M subtype B (isolate HXB2) (HIV-1).
   6716..6896    +  LTR            5' LTR (truncated): truncated 5' long terminal repeat (LTR) from HIV-1
   6928..7152    +  polyA_signal   bGH poly(A) signal: bovine growth hormone polyadenylation signal
   7156..7177    +  promoter       SV40 promoter (fragment): SV40 enhancer and early promoter
   7198..7626    +  rep_origin     f1 ori (sequence partly withheld): f1 bacteriophage origin of replication; arrow indicates direction of (+) strand synthesis
   7640..7969    +  promoter       SV40 promoter: SV40 enhancer and early promoter
   8017..8064    +  promoter       EM7 promoter: synthetic bacterial promoter&nbsp
   8083..8457    +  CDS            BleoR: antibiotic-binding protein; Sh ble from Streptoalloteichus hindustanus; confers resistance to bleomycin, phleomycin, and Zeocin™
   8467..8592    +  CDS            ble (fragment): BLE_KLEPN - Experimental evidence at protein level: Swiss-Prot protein existence level 1. Binding protein with a strong affinity to the bleomycin family of antibiotics. Binds to CL990; an antimitotic-antibiotic compound. From Klebsiella pneumoniae.
   8587..8708    +  polyA_signal   SV40 poly(A) signal: SV40 polyadenylation signal
   8779..8801    -  protein_bind   lac operator (fragment): The lac repressor binds to the lac operator to inhibit transcription in E. coli. This inhibition can be relieved by adding lactose or isopropyl-β-D-thiogalactopyranoside (IPTG). lac repressor encoded by lacI
   8805..8835    -  promoter       lac promoter: promoter for the E. coli lac operon
   8850..8871    -  protein_bind   CAP binding site: CAP binding activates transcription in the presence of cAMP. E. coli catabolite activator protein
   8884..8976    -  CDS            lacI (fragment): lac repressor; lacI; The lac repressor binds to the lac operator to inhibit transcription in E. coli. This inhibition can be relieved by adding lactose or isopropyl-β-D-thiogalactopyranoside (IPTG).
   9159..9747    -  rep_origin     ori: high-copy-number ColE1/pMB1/pBR322/pUC origin of replication
   9918..10778   -  CDS            AmpR: β-lactamase; bla; confers resistance to ampicillin, carbenicillin, and related antibiotics
  10779..10883   -  promoter       AmpR promoter: bla
>Addgene plasmid #27235 | pFCK(1.3)GFP-SynaptophysW | depositor full sequence | sequence record 12847 | Author sequence
GTCGACGGATCGGGAGATCTCCCGATCCCCTATGGTGCACTCTCAGTACAATCTGCTCTGATGCCGCATA
GTTAAGCCAGTATCTGCTCCCTGCTTGTGTGTTGGAGGTCGCTGAGTAGTGCGCGAGCAAAATTTAAGCT
ACAACAAGGCAAGGCTTGACCGACAATTGCATGAAGAATCTGCTTAGGGTTAGGCGTTTTGCGCTGCTTC
GCGATGTACGGGCCAGATATACGCGTTGACATTGATTATTGACTAGTTATTAATAGTAATCAATTACGGG
GTCATTAGTTCATAGCCCATATATGGAGTTCCGCGTTACATAACTTACGGTAAATGGCCCGCCTGGCTGA
CCGCCCAACGACCCCCGCCCATTGACGTCAATAATGACGTATGTTCCCATAGTAACGCCAATAGGGACTT
TCCATTGACGTCAATGGGTGGAGTATTTACGGTAAACTGCCCACTTGGCAGTACATCAAGTGTATCATAT
GCCAAGTACGCCCCCTATTGACGTCAATGACGGTAAATGGCCCGCCTGGCATTATGCCCAGTACATGACC
TTATGGGACTTTCCTACTTGGCAGTACATCTACGTATTAGTCATCGCTATTACCATGGTGATGCGGTTTT
GGCAGTACATCAATGGGCGTGGATAGCGGTTTGACTCACGGGGATTTCCAAGTCTCCACCCCATTGACGT
CAATGGGAGTTTGTTTTGGCACCAAAATCAACGGGACTTTCCAAAATGTCGTAACAACTCCGCCCCATTG
ACGCAAATGGGCGGTAGGCGTGTACGGTGGGAGGTCTATATAAGCAGCGCGTTTTGCCTGTACTGGGTCT
CTCTGGTTAGACCAGATCTGAGCCTGGGAGCTCTCTGGCTAACTAGGGAACCCACTGCTTAAGCCTCAAT
AAAGCTTGCCTTGAGTGCTTCAAGTAGTGTGTGCCCGTCTGTTGTGTGACTCTGGTAACTAGAGATCCCT
CAGACCCTTTTAGTCAGTGTGGAAAATCTCTAGCAGTGGCGCCCGAACAGGGACTTGAAAGCGAAAGGGA
AACCAGAGGAGCTCTCTCGACGCAGGACTCGGCTTGCTGAAGCGCGCACGGCAAGAGGCGAGGGGCGGCG
ACTGGTGAGTACGCCAAAAATTTTGACTAGCGGAGGCTAGAAGGAGAGAGATGGGTGCGAGAGCGTCAGT
ATTAAGCGGGGGAGAATTAGATCGCGATGGGAAAAAATTCGGTTAAGGCCAGGGGGAAAGAAAAAATATA
AATTAAAACATATAGTATGGGCAAGCAGGGAGCTAGAACGATTCGCAGTTAATCCTGGCCTGTTAGAAAC
ATCAGAAGGCTGTAGACAAATACTGGGACAGCTACAACCATCCCTTCAGACAGGATCAGAAGAACTTAGA
TCATTATATAATACAGTAGCAACCCTCTATTGTGTGCATCAAAGGATAGAGATAAAAGACACCAAGGAAG
CTTTAGACAAGATAGAGGAAGAGCAAAACAAAAGTAAGACCACCGCACAGCAAGCGGCCGCTGATCTTCA
GACCTGGAGGAGGAGATATGAGGGACAATTGGAGAAGTGAATTATATAAATATAAAGTAGTAAAAATTGA
ACCATTAGGAGTAGCACCCACCAAGGCAAAGAGAAGAGTGGTGCAGAGAGAAAAAAGAGCAGTGGGAATA
GGAGCTTTGTTCCTTGGGTTCTTGGGAGCAGCAGGAAGCACTATGGGCGCAGCGTCAATGACGCTGACGG
TACAGGCCAGACAATTATTGTCTGGTATAGTGCAGCAGCAGAACAATTTGCTGAGGGCTATTGAGGCGCA
ACAGCATCTGTTGCAACTCACAGTCTGGGGCATCAAGCAGCTCCAGGCAAGAATCCTGGCTGTGGAAAGA
TACCTAAAGGATCAACAGCTCCTGGGGATTTGGGGTTGCTCTGGAAAACTCATTTGCACCACTGCTGTGC
CTTGGAATGCTAGTTGGAGTAATAAATCTCTGGAACAGATTTGGAATCACACGACCTGGATGGAGTGGGA
CAGAGAAATTAACAATTACACAAGCTTAATACACTCCTTAATTGAAGAATCGCAAAACCAGCAAGAAAAG
AATGAACAAGAATTATTGGAATTAGATAAATGGGCAAGTTTGTGGAATTGGTTTAACATAACAAATTGGC
TGTGGTATATAAAATTATTCATAATGATAGTAGGAGGCTTGGTAGGTTTAAGAATAGTTTTTGCTGTACT
TTCTATAGTGAATAGAGTTAGGCAGGGATATTCACCATTATCGTTTCAGACCCACCTCCCAACCCCGAGG
GGACCCGACAGGCCCGAAGGAATAGAAGAAGAAGGTGGAGAGAGAGACAGAGACAGATCCATTCGATTAG
TGAACGGATCGGCACTGCGTGCGCCAATTCTGCAGACAAATGGCAGTATTCATCCACAATTTTAAAAGAA
AAGGGGGGATTGGGGGGTACAGTGCAGGGGAAAGAATAGTAGACATAATAGCAACAGACATACAAACTAA
AGAATTACAAAAACAAATTACAAAAATTCAAAATTTTCGGGTTTATTACAGGGACAGCAGAGATCCAGTT
TGGTTAATTAACATTATGGCCTTAGGTCACTTCATCTCCATGGGGTTCTTCTTCTGATTTTCTAGAAAAT
GAGATGGGGGTGCAGAGAGCTTCCTCAGTGACCTGCCCAGGGTCACATCAGAAATGTCAGAGCTAGAACT
TGAACTCAGATTACTAATCTTAAATTCCATGCCTTGGGGGCATGCAAGTACGATATACAGAAGGAGTGAA
CTCATTAGGGCAGATGACCAATGAGTTTAGGAAAGAAGAGTCCAGGGCAGGGTACATCTACACCACCCGC
CCAGCCCTGGGTGAGTCCAGCCACGTTCACCTCATTATAGTTGCCTCTCTCCAGTCCTACCTTGACGGGA
AGCACAAGCAGAAACTGGGACAGGAGCCCCAGGAGACCAAATCTTCATGGTCCCTCTGGGAGGATGGGTG
GGGAGAGCTGTGGCAGAGGCCTCAGGAGGGGCCCTGCTGCTCAGTGGTGACAGATAGGGGTGAGAAAGCA
GACAGAGTCATTCCGTCAGCATTCTGGGTCTGTTTGGTACTTCTTCTCACGCTAAGGTGGCGGTGTGATA
TGCACAATGGCTAAAAAGCAGGGAGAGCTGGAAAGAAACAAGGACAGAGACAGAGGCCAAGTCAACCAGA
CCAATTCCCAGAGGAAGCAAAGAAACCATTACAGAGACTACAAGGGGGAAGGGAAGGAGAGATGAATTAG
CTTCCCCTGTAAACCTTAGAACCCAGCTGTTGCCAGGGCAACGGGGCAATACCTGTCTCTTCAGAGGAGA
TGAAGTTGCCAGGGTAACTACATCCTGTCTTTCTCAAGGACCATCCCAGAATGTGGCACCCACTAGCCGT
TACCATAGCAACTGCCTCTTTGCCCCACTTAATCCCATCCCGTCTGTTAAAAGGGCCCTATAGTTGGAGG
TGGGGGAGGTAGGAAGAGCGATGATCACTTGTGGACTAAGTTTGTTCACATCCCCTTCTCCAACCCCCTC
AGTACATCACCCTGGGGGAACAGGGTCCACTTGCTCCTGGGCCCACACAGTCCTGCAGTATTGTGTATAT
AAGGCCAGGGCAAAGAGGAGCAGGTTTTAAAGTGAAAGGCAGGCAGGTGTTGGGGAGGCAGTTACCGGGG
CAACGGGAACAGGGCGTTTCGGAGGTGGTTGCCATGGGGACCTGGATGCTGACGAAGGCTCGCGAGGCTG
TGAGCAGCCACAGTGCCCTGCTCAGAAGCCCCAAGCTCGTCAGTCAAGCCGGTTCTCCGTTTGCACTCAG
GAGCACGGGCAGGCGAGTGGCCCCTAGTTCTGGGGGCAGCGGGGGATCCCCGGGTAAGCTTGAATTCATG
GACGTGGTGAATCAGCTGGTGGCTGGGGGTCAGTTCCGGGTGGTCAAGGAGCCCCTTGGCTTCGTGAAGG
TGCTGCAGTGGGTCTTTGCCATCTTCGCCTTTGCTACGTGTGGCAGCTACACCGGGGAGCTTCGGCTGAG
CGTGGAGTGTGCCAACAAGACGGAGAGTGCCCTCAACATCGAAGTTGAATTCGAGTACCCCTTCAGGCTG
CACCAAGTGTACTTTGATGCACCCTCCTGCGTCAAAGGGGGCACTACCAAGATCTTCCTGGTTGGGGACT
ACTCCTCGTCGGCTGAATTCTTTGTCACCGTGGCTGTGTTTGCCTTCCTCTACTCCATGGGGGCCCTGGC
CACCTACATCTTCCTGCAGAACAAGTACCGAGAGAACAACAAAGGGCCTATGATGGACTTTCTGGCTACA
GCCGTGTTCGCTTTCATGTGGCTAGTTAGTTCATCAGCCTGGGCCAAAGGCCTGTCCGATGTGAAGATGG
CCACGGACCCAGAGAACATTATCAAGGAGATGCCCATGTGCCGCCAGACAGGGAACACATGCAAGGAACT
GAGGGACCCTGTGACTTCAGGACTCAACACCTCAGTGGTGTTTGGCTTCCTGAACCTGGTGCTCTGGGTT
GGCAACTTATGGTTCGTGTTCAAGGAGACAGGCTGGGCAGCCCCATTCATGCGCGCACCTCCAGGCGCCC
CGGAAAAGCAACCAGCACCTGGCGATGCCTACGGCGATGCGGGCTACGGGCAGGGCCCCGGAGGCTATGG
GCCCCAAGACTCCTACGGGCCTCAGGGTGGTTATCAACCCGATTACGGGCAGCCAGCCAGCGGTGGCGGT
GGCTACGGGCCTCAGGGCGACTATGGGCAGCAAGGCTATGGCCAACAGGGTGCGCCCACCTCCTTCTCCA
ATCAGATGTATGGATCCATCGCCACCATGGTGAGCAAGGGCGAGGAGCTGTTCACCGGGGTGGTGCCCAT
CCTGGTCGAGCTGGACGGCGACGTAAACGGCCACAAGTTCAGCGTGTCCGGCGAGGGCGAGGGCGATGCC
ACCTACGGCAAGCTGACCCTGAAGTTCATCTGCACCACCGGCAAGCTGCCCGTGCCCTGGCCCACCCTCG
TGACCACCCTGACCTACGGCGTGCAGTGCTTCAGCCGCTACCCCGACCACATGAAGCAGCACGACTTCTT
CAAGTCCGCCATGCCCGAAGGCTACGTCCAGGAGCGCACCATCTTCTTCAAGGACGACGGCAACTACAAG
ACCCGCGCCGAGGTGAAGTTCGAGGGCGACACCCTGGTGAACCGCATCGAGCTGAAGGGCATCGACTTCA
AGGAGGACGGCAACATCCTGGGGCACAAGCTGGAGTACAACTACAACAGCCACAACGTCTATATCATGGC
CGACAAGCAGAAGAACGGCATCAAGGTGAACTTCAAGATCCGCCACAACATCGAGGACGGCAGCGTGCAG
CTCGCCGACCACTACCAGCAGAACACCCCCATCGGCGACGGCCCCGTGCTGCTGCCCGACAACCACTACC
TGAGCACCCAGTCCGCCCTGAGCAAAGACCCCAACGAGAAGCGCGATCACATGGTCCTGCTGGAGTTCGT
GACCGCCGCCGGGATCACTCTCGGCATGGACGAGCTGTACAAGTAAAGCGGCCCGATATCAAGCTTATCG
ATAATCAACCTCTGGATTACAAAATTTGTGAAAGATTGACTGGTATTCTTAACTATGTTGCTCCTTTTAC
GCTATGTGGATACGCTGCTTTAATGCCTTTGTATCATGCTATTGCTTCCCGTATGGCTTTCATTTTCTCC
TCCTTGTATAAATCCTGGTTGCTGTCTCTTTATGAGGAGTTGTGGCCCGTTGTCAGGCAACGTGGCGTGG
TGTGCACTGTGTTTGCTGACGCAACCCCCACTGGTTGGGGCATTGCCACCACCTGTCAGCTCCTTTCCGG
GACTTTCGCTTTCCCCCTCCCTATTGCCACGGCGGAACTCATCGCCGCCTGCCTTGCCCGCTGCTGGACA
GGGGCTCGGCTGTTGGGCACTGACAATTCCGTGGTGTTGTCGGGGAAATCATCGTCCTTTCCTTGGCTGC
TCGCCTGTGTTGCCACCTGGATTCTGCGCGGGACGTCCTTCTGCTACGTCCCTTCGGCCCTCAATCCAGC
GGACCTTCCTTCCCGCGGCCTGCTGCCGGCTCTGCGGCCTCTTCCGCGTCTTCGCCTTCGCCCTCAGACG
AGTCGGATCTCCCTTTGGGCCGCCTCCCCGCATCGATACCGTCGACCTCGAGACCTAGAAAAACATGGAG
CAATCACAAGTAGCAATACAGCAGCTACCAATGCTGATTGTGCCTGGCTAGAAGCACAAGAGGAGGAGGA
GGTGGGTTTTCCAGTCACACCTCAGGTACCTTTAAGACCAATGACTTACAAGGCAGCTGTAGATCTTAGC
CACTTTTTAAAAGAAAAGGGGGGACTGGAAGGGCTAATTCACTCCCAACGAAGACAAGATATCCTTGATC
TGTGGATCTACCACACACAAGGCTACTTCCCTGATTGGCAGAACTACACACCAGGGCCAGGGATCAGATA
TCCACTGACCTTTGGATGGTGCTACAAGCTAGTACCAGTTGAGCAAGAGAAGGTAGAAGAAGCCAATGAA
GGAGAGAACACCCGCTTGTTACACCCTGTGAGCCTGCATGGGATGGATGACCCGGAGAGAGAAGTATTAG
AGTGGAGGTTTGACAGCCGCCTAGCATTTCATCACATGGCCCGAGAGCTGCATCCGGACTGTACTGGGTC
TCTCTGGTTAGACCAGATCTGAGCCTGGGAGCTCTCTGGCTAACTAGGGAACCCACTGCTTAAGCCTCAA
TAAAGCTTGCCTTGAGTGCTTCAAGTAGTGTGTGCCCGTCTGTTGTGTGACTCTGGTAACTAGAGATCCC
TCAGACCCTTTTAGTCAGTGTGGAAAATCTCTAGCAGGGCCCGTTTAAACCCGCTGATCAGCCTCGACTG
TGCCTTCTAGTTGCCAGCCATCTGTTGTTTGCCCCTCCCCCGTGCCTTCCTTGACCCTGGAAGGTGCCAC
TCCCACTGTCCTTTCCTAATAAAATGAGGAAATTGCATCGCATTGTCTGAGTAGGTGTCATTCTATTCTG
GGGGGTGGGGTGGGGCAGGACAGCAAGGGGGAGGATTGGGAAGACAATAGCAGGCATGCTGGGGATGCGG
TGGGCTCTATGGCTTCTGAGGCGGAAAGAACCAGCTGGGGCTCTAGGGGGTATCCCC
[124 nt withheld, positions 7198-7321]
C
[91 nt withheld, positions 7323-7413]
A
[49 nt withheld, positions 7415-7463]
CCTTTGACGTTGGAGTCCACGTTCTTT
[37 nt withheld, positions 7491-7527]
ACCCTATCTCGGTCTATTCTTTTGATTTATAAGGGATTTTGCCGATTTCGGCCTATTGGTTAAAAAATGA
GCTGATTTAACAAAAATTTAACGCGAATTAATTCTGTGGAATGTGTGTCAGTTAGGGTGTGGAAAGTCCC
CAGGCTCCCCAGCAGGCAGAAGTATGCAAAGCATGCATCTCAATTAGTCAGCAACCAGGTGTGGAAAGTC
CCCAGGCTCCCCAGCAGGCAGAAGTATGCAAAGCATGCATCTCAATTAGTCAGCAACCATAGTCCCGCCC
CTAACTCCGCCCATCCCGCCCCTAACTCCGCCCAGTTCCGCCCATTCTCCGCCCCATGGCTGACTAATTT
TTTTTATTTATGCAGAGGCCGAGGCCGCCTCTGCCTCTGAGCTATTCCAGAAGTAGTGAGGAGGCTTTTT
TGGAGGCCTAGGCTTTTGCAAAAAGCTCCCGGGAGCTTGTATATCCATTTTCGGATCTGATCAGCACGTG
TTGACAATTAATCATCGGCATAGTATATCGGCATAGTATAATACGACAAGGTGAGGAACTAAACCATGGC
CAAGTTGACCAGTGCCGTTCCGGTGCTCACCGCGCGCGACGTCGCCGGAGCGGTCGAGTTCTGGACCGAC
CGGCTCGGGTTCTCCCGGGACTTCGTGGAGGACGACTTCGCCGGTGTGGTCCGGGACGACGTGACCCTGT
TCATCAGCGCGGTCCAGGACCAGGTGGTGCCGGACAACACCCTGGCCTGGGTGTGGGTGCGCGGCCTGGA
CGAGCTGTACGCCGAGTGGTCGGAGGTCGTGTCCACGAACTTCCGGGACGCCTCCGGGCCGGCCATGACC
GAGATCGGCGAGCAGCCGTGGGGGCGGGAGTTCGCCCTGCGCGACCCGGCCGGCAACTGCGTGCACTTCG
TGGCCGAGGAGCAGGACTGACACGTGCTACGAGATTTCGATTCCACCGCCGCCTTCTATGAAAGGTTGGG
CTTCGGAATCGTTTTCCGGGACGCCGGCTGGATGATCCTCCAGCGCGGGGATCTCATGCTGGAGTTCTTC
GCCCACCCCAACTTGTTTATTGCAGCTTATAATGGTTACAAATAAAGCAATAGCATCACAAATTTCACAA
ATAAAGCATTTTTTTCACTGCATTCTAGTTGTGGTTTGTCCAAACTCATCAATGTATCTTATCATGTCTG
TATACCGTCGACCTCTAGCTAGAGCTTGGCGTAATCATGGTCATAGCTGTTTCCTGTGTGAAATTGTTAT
CCGCTCACAATTCCACACAACATACGAGCCGGAAGCATAAAGTGTAAAGCCTGGGGTGCCTAATGAGTGA
GCTAACTCACATTAATTGCGTTGCGCTCACTGCCCGCTTTCCAGTCGGGAAACCTGTCGTGCCAGCTGCA
TTAATGAATCGGCCAACGCGCGGGGAGAGGCGGTTTGCGTATTGGGCGCTCTTCCGCTTCCTCGCTCACT
GACTCGCTGCGCTCGGTCGTTCGGCTGCGGCGAGCGGTATCAGCTCACTCAAAGGCGGTAATACGGTTAT
CCACAGAATCAGGGGATAACGCAGGAAAGAACATGTGAGCAAAAGGCCAGCAAAAGGCCAGGAACCGTAA
AAAGGCCGCGTTGCTGGCGTTTTTCCATAGGCTCCGCCCCCCTGACGAGCATCACAAAAATCGACGCTCA
AGTCAGAGGTGGCGAAACCCGACAGGACTATAAAGATACCAGGCGTTTCCCCCTGGAAGCTCCCTCGTGC
GCTCTCCTGTTCCGACCCTGCCGCTTACCGGATACCTGTCCGCCTTTCTCCCTTCGGGAAGCGTGGCGCT
TTCTCATAGCTCACGCTGTAGGTATCTCAGTTCGGTGTAGGTCGTTCGCTCCAAGCTGGGCTGTGTGCAC
GAACCCCCCGTTCAGCCCGACCGCTGCGCCTTATCCGGTAACTATCGTCTTGAGTCCAACCCGGTAAGAC
ACGACTTATCGCCACTGGCAGCAGCCACTGGTAACAGGATTAGCAGAGCGAGGTATGTAGGCGGTGCTAC
AGAGTTCTTGAAGTGGTGGCCTAACTACGGCTACACTAGAAGAACAGTATTTGGTATCTGCGCTCTGCTG
AAGCCAGTTACCTTCGGAAAAAGAGTTGGTAGCTCTTGATCCGGCAAACAAACCACCGCTGGTAGCGGTG
GTTTTTTTGTTTGCAAGCAGCAGATTACGCGCAGAAAAAAAGGATCTCAAGAAGATCCTTTGATCTTTTC
TACGGGGTCTGACGCTCAGTGGAACGAAAACTCACGTTAAGGGATTTTGGTCATGAGATTATCAAAAAGG
ATCTTCACCTAGATCCTTTTAAATTAAAAATGAAGTTTTAAATCAATCTAAAGTATATATGAGTAAACTT
GGTCTGACAGTTACCAATGCTTAATCAGTGAGGCACCTATCTCAGCGATCTGTCTATTTCGTTCATCCAT
AGTTGCCTGACTCCCCGTCGTGTAGATAACTACGATACGGGAGGGCTTACCATCTGGCCCCAGTGCTGCA
ATGATACCGCGAGACCCACGCTCACCGGCTCCAGATTTATCAGCAATAAACCAGCCAGCCGGAAGGGCCG
AGCGCAGAAGTGGTCCTGCAACTTTATCCGCCTCCATCCAGTCTATTAATTGTTGCCGGGAAGCTAGAGT
AAGTAGTTCGCCAGTTAATAGTTTGCGCAACGTTGTTGCCATTGCTACAGGCATCGTGGTGTCACGCTCG
TCGTTTGGTATGGCTTCATTCAGCTCCGGTTCCCAACGATCAAGGCGAGTTACATGATCCCCCATGTTGT
GCAAAAAAGCGGTTAGCTCCTTCGGTCCTCCGATCGTTGTCAGAAGTAAGTTGGCCGCAGTGTTATCACT
CATGGTTATGGCAGCACTGCATAATTCTCTTACTGTCATGCCATCCGTAAGATGCTTTTCTGTGACTGGT
GAGTACTCAACCAAGTCATTCTGAGAATAGTGTATGCGGCGACCGAGTTGCTCTTGCCCGGCGTCAATAC
GGGATAATACCGCGCCACATAGCAGAACTTTAAAAGTGCTCATCATTGGAAAACGTTCTTCGGGGCGAAA
ACTCTCAAGGATCTTACCGCTGTTGAGATCCAGTTCGATGTAACCCACTCGTGCACCCAACTGATCTTCA
GCATCTTTTACTTTCACCAGCGTTTCTGGGTGAGCAAAAACAGGAAGGCAAAATGCCGCAAAAAAGGGAA
TAAGGGCGACACGGAAATGTTGAATACTCATACTCTTCCTTTTTCAATATTATTGAAGCATTTATCAGGG
TTATTGTCTCATGAGCGGATACATATTTGAATGTATTTAGAAAAATAAACAAATAGGGGTTCCGCGCACA
TTTCCCCGAAAAGTGCCACCTGAC
