>Addgene plasmid #27235 | pFCK(1.3)GFP-SynaptophysW | addgene partial sequence | sequence record 33515 | 27235 with EGFP-N
GCTACCATGGTGGCGATGGATCCCATCTGATTGGAGAAGGAGGTGGGCGCACCCTGTTGGCCATAGCCTT
GCTGCCCATAGTCGCCCTGAGGCCCGTAGCCACCGCCACCGCTGGCTGGCTGCCCGTAATCGGGTTGATA
ACCACCCTGAGGCCCGTAGGAGTCCTGGGGCCCATAGCCTCCGGGGCCCTGCCCGTAGCCCGCATCGCCG
TAGGCATCGCCAGGTGCTGGTTGCTTTTCCGGGGCGCCTGGAGGTGCGCGCATGAATGGGGCTGCCCAGC
CTGTCTCCTTGAACACGAACCATAAGTTGCCAACCCAGAGCACCAGGTTCAGGAAGCCAAACACCACTGA
GGTGTTGAGTCCTGAAGTCACAGGGTCCCTCAGTTCCTTGCATGTGTTCCCTGTCTGGCGGCACATGGGC
ATCTCCTTGATAATGTTCTCTGGGTCCGTGGCCATCTTCACATCGGACAGGCCTTTGGCCCAGGCTGATG
AACTAACTAGCCACATGAAAGCGAACACGGCTGTAGCCAGAAAGTCCATCATAGGCCCTTTGTTGTTCTC
TCGGTACTTGTTCTGCAGGAAGATGTAGGTGGCCAGGGCCCCCATGGAGTAGAGGAAGGCAAACACAGCC
ACGGTGACAAAGAATTCAGCCGACGAGGAGTAGTCCCCAACCAGGAAGATCTTGGTAGTGCCCCCTTTGA
CGCAGGAGGGTGCATCAAAGTACACTTGGTGCAGCCTGAAGGGGTACTCGAATTCAACTTCGATGTTGAG
GGCACTCTCCGTCTTGTTGGCACACTCCACGCTCAGCCGAAGCTCCCCGGTGTAGCTGCCACACGTAGCA
AAGGCGAAGATGGCAAAGACCCACTGCAGCACCTTCACGAAGCCAAGGGGCTCCT
